>Addgene plasmid #169446 | pHR-PGK-ABI-tagBFP-dCas9 | addgene full sequence | sequence record 334833 | Addgene NGS Result
AGTCAGTGAGCGAGGAAGCGGAAGAGCGCCCAATACGCAAACCGCCTCTCCCCGCGCGTTGGCCGATTCA
TTAATGCAGCTGTGGAATGTGTGTCAGTTAGGGTGTGGAAAGTCCCCAGGCTCCCCAGCAGGCAGAAGTA
TGCAAAGCATGCATCTCAATTAGTCAGCAACCAGGTGTGGAAAGTCCCCAGGCTCCCCAGCAGGCAGAAG
TATGCAAAGCATGCATCTCAATTAGTCAGCAACCATAGTCCCGCCCCTAACTCCGCCCATCCCGCCCCTA
ACTCCGCCCAGTTCCGCCCATTCTCCGCCCCATGGCTGACTAATTTTTTTTATTTATGCAGAGGCCGAGG
CCGCCTCGGCCTCTGAGCTATTCCAGAAGTAGTGAGGAGGCTTTTTTGGAGGCCTAGGCTTTTGCAAAAA
GCTTGGACACAAGACAGGCTTGCGAGATATGTTTGAGAATACCACTTTATCCCGCGTCAGGGAGAGGCAG
TGCGTAAAAAGACGCGGACTCATGTGAAATACTGGTTTTTAGTGCGCCAGATCTCTATAATCTCGCGCAA
CCTATTTTCCCCTCGAACACTTTTTAAGCCGTAGATAAACAGGCTGGGACACTTCACATGAGCGAAAAAT
ACATCGTCACCTGGGACATGTTGCAGATCCATGCACGTAAACTCGCAAGCCGACTGATGCCTTCTGAACA
ATGGAAAGGCATTATTGCCGTAAGCCGTGGCGGTCTGTACCGGGTGCGTTACTGGCGCGTGAACTGGGTA
TTCGTCATGTCGATACCGTTTGTATTTCCAGCTACGATCACGACAACCAGCGCGAGCTTAAAGTGCTGAA
ACGCGCAGAAGGCGATGGCGAAGGCTTCATCGTTATTGATGACCTGGTGGATACCGGTGGTACTGCGGTT
GCGATTCGTGAAATGTATCCAAAAGCGCACTTTGTCACCATCTTCGCAAAACCGGCTGGTCGTCCGCTGG
TTGATGACTATGTTGTTGATATCCCGCAAGATACCTGGATTGAACAGCCGTGGGATATGGGCGTCGTATT
CGTCCCGCCAATCTCCGGTCGCTAATCTTTTCAACGCCTGGCACTGCCGGGCGTTGTTCTTTTTAACTTC
AGGCGGGTTACAATAGTTTCCAGTAAGTATTCTGGAGGCTGCATCCATGACACAGGCAAACCTGAGCGAA
ACCCTGTTCAAACCCCGCTTTAAACATCCTGAAACCTCGACGCTAGTCCGCCGCTTTAATCACGGCGCAC
AACCGCCTGTGCAGTCGGCCCTTGATGGTAAAACCATCCCTCACTGGTATCGCATGATTAACCGTCTGAT
GTGGATCTGGCGCGGCATTGACCCACGCGAAATCCTCGACGTCCAGGCACGTATTGTGATGAGCGATGCC
GAACGTACCGACGATGATTTATACGATACGGTGATTGGCTACCGTGGCGGCAACTGGATTTATGAGTGGG
CCCCGGATCTTTGTGAAGGAACCTTACTTCTGTGGTGTGACATAATTGGACAAACTACCTACAGAGATTT
AAAGCTCTAAGGTAAATATAAAATTTTTAAGTGTATAATGTGTTAAACTACTGATTCTAATTGTTTGTGT
ATTTTAGATTCCAACCTATGGAACTGATGAATGGGAGCAGTGGTGGAATGCCTTTAATGAGGAAAACCTG
TTTTGCTCAGAAGAAATGCCATCTAGTGATGATGAGGCTACTGCTGACTCTCAACATTCTACTCCTCCAA
AAAAGAAGAGAAAGGTAGAAGACCCCAAGGACTTTCCTTCAGAATTGCTAAGTTTTTTGAGTCATGCTGT
GTTTAGTAATAGAACTCTTGCTTGCTTTGCTATTTACACCACAAAGGAAAAAGCTGCACTGCTATACAAG
AAAATTATGGAAAAATATTCTGTAACCTTTATAAGTAGGCATAACAGTTATAATCATAACATACTGTTTT
TTCTTACTCCACACAGGCATAGAGTGTCTGCTATTAATAACTATGCTCAAAAATTGTGTACCTTTAGCTT
TTTAATTTGTAAAGGGGTTAATAAGGAATATTTGATGTATAGTGCCTTGACTAGAGATCATAATCAGCCA
TACCACATTTGTAGAGGTTTTACTTGCTTTAAAAAACCTCCCACACCTCCCCCTGAACCTGAAACATAAA
ATGAATGCAATTGTTGTTGTTAACTTGTTTATTGCAGCTTATAATGGTTACAAATAAAGCAATAGCATCA
CAAATTTCACAAATAAAGCATTTTTTTCACTGCATTCTAGTTGTGGTTTGTCCAAACTCATCAATGTATC
TTATCATGTCTGGATCAACTGGATAACTCAAGCTAACCAAAATCATCCCAAACTTCCCACCCCATACCCT
ATTACCACTGCCAATTACCTGTGGTTTCATTTACTCTAAACCTGTGATTCCTCTGAATTATTTTCATTTT
AAAGAAATTGTATTTGTTAAATATGTACTACAAACTTAGTAGTTGGAAGGGCTAATTCACTCCCAAAGAA
GACAAGATATCCTTGATCTGTGGATCTACCACACACAAGGCTACTTCCCTGATTAGCAGAACTACACACC
AGGGCCAGGGGTCAGATATCCACTGACCTTTGGATGGTGCTACAAGCTAGTACCAGTTGAGCCAGATAAG
GTAGAAGAGGCCAATAAAGGAGAGAACACCAGCTTGTTACACCCTGTGAGCCTGCATGGGATGGATGACC
CGGAGAGAGAAGTGTTAGAGTGGAGGTTTGACAGCCGCCTAGCATTTCATCACGTGGCCCGAGAGCTGCA
TCCGGAGTACTTCAAGAACTGCTGATATCGAGCTTGCTACAAGGGACTTTCCGCTGGGGACTTTCCAGGG
AGGCGTGGCCTGGGCGGGACTGGGGAGTGGCGAGCCCTCAGATCCTGCATATAAGCAGCTGCTTTTTGCC
TGTACTGGGTCTCTCTGGTTAGACCAGATCTGAGCCTGGGAGCTCTCTGGCTAACTAGGGAACCCACTGC
TTAAGCCTCAATAAAGCTTGCCTTGAGTGCTTCAAGTAGTGTGTGCCCGTCTGTTGTGTGACTCTGGTAA
CTAGAGATCCCTCAGACCCTTTTAGTCAGTGTGGAAAATCTCTAGCAGTGGCGCCCGAACAGGGACTTGA
AAGCGAAAGGGAAACCAGAGGAGCTCTCTCGACGCAGGACTCGGCTTGCTGAAGCGCGCACGGCAAGAGG
CGAGGGGCGGCGACTGGTGAGTACGCCAAAAATTTTGACTAGCGGAGGCTAGAAGGAGAGAGATGGGTGC
GAGAGCGTCAGTATTAAGCGGGGGAGAATTAGATCGCGATGGGAAAAAATTCGGTTAAGGCCAGGGGGAA
AGAAAAAATATAAATTAAAACATATAGTATGGGCAAGCAGGGAGCTAGAACGATTCGCAGTTAATCCTGG
CCTGTTAGAAACATCAGAAGGCTGTAGACAAATACTGGGACAGCTACAACCATCCCTTCAGACAGGATCA
GAAGAACTTAGATCATTATATAATACAGTAGCAACCCTCTATTGTGTGCATCAAAGGATAGAGATAAAAG
ACACCAAGGAAGCTTTAGACAAGATAGAGGAAGAGCAAAACAAAAGTAAGACCACCGCACAGCAAGCGGC
CGGCCGCTGATCTTCAGACCTGGAGGAGGAGATATGAGGGACAATTGGAGAAGTGAATTATATAAATATA
AAGTAGTAAAAATTGAACCATTAGGAGTAGCACCCACCAAGGCAAAGAGAAGAGTGGTGCAGAGAGAAAA
AAGAGCAGTGGGAATAGGAGCTTTGTTCCTTGGGTTCTTGGGAGCAGCAGGAAGCACTATGGGCGCAGCG
TCAATGACGCTGACGGTACAGGCCAGACAATTATTGTCTGGTATAGTGCAGCAGCAGAACAATTTGCTGA
GGGCTATTGAGGCGCAACAGCATCTGTTGCAACTCACAGTCTGGGGCATCAAGCAGCTCCAGGCAAGAAT
CCTGGCTGTGGAAAGATACCTAAAGGATCAACAGCTCCTGGGGATTTGGGGTTGCTCTGGAAAACTCATT
TGCACCACTGCTGTGCCTTGGAATGCTAGTTGGAGTAATAAATCTCTGGAACAGATTTGGAATCACACGA
CCTGGATGGAGTGGGACAGAGAAATTAACAATTACACAAGCTTAATACACTCCTTAATTGAAGAATCGCA
AAACCAGCAAGAAAAGAATGAACAAGAATTATTGGAATTAGATAAATGGGCAAGTTTGTGGAATTGGTTT
AACATAACAAATTGGCTGTGGTATATAAAATTATTCATAATGATAGTAGGAGGCTTGGTAGGTTTAAGAA
TAGTTTTTGCTGTACTTTCTATAGTGAATAGAGTTAGGCAGGGATATTCACCATTATCGTTTCAGACCCA
CCTCCCAACCCCGAGGGGACCCGACAGGCCCGAAGGAATAGAAGAAGAAGGTGGAGAGAGAGACAGAGAC
AGATCCATTCGATTAGTGAACGGATCTCGACGGTATCGCCAAATGGCAGTATTCATCCACAATTTTAAAA
GAAAAGGGGGGATTGGGGGGTACAGTGCAGGGGAAAGAATAGTAGACATAATAGCAACAGACATACAAAC
TAAAGAATTACAAAAACAAATTACAAAAATTCAAAATTTTCGGGTTTATTACAGGGACAGCAGAGATCCA
GTTTGGATCGATAAGCTTGATATCGAATTCCTGCAGCCCCGATAAAATAAAAGATTTTATTTAGTCTCCA
GAAAAAGGGGGGAATGAAAGACCCCACCTGTAGGTTTGGCAAGCTAGCTGCAGTAACGCCATTTTGCAAG
GCATGGAAAAATACCAAACCAAGAATAGAGAAGTTCAGATCAAGGGCGGGTACATGAAAATAGCTAACGT
TGGGCCAAACAGGATATCTGCGGTGAGCAGTTTCGGCCCCGGCCCGGGGCCAAGAACAGATGGTCACCGC
AGTTTCGGCCCCGGCCCGAGGCCAAGAACAGATGGTCCCCAGATATGGCCCAACCCTCAGCAGTTTCTTA
AGACCCATCAGATGTTTCCAGGCTCCCCCAAGGACCTGAAATGACCCTGCGCCTTATTTGAATTAACCAA
TCAGCCTGCTTCTCGCTTCTGTTCGCGCGCTTCTGCTTCCCGAGCTCTATAAAAGAGCTCACAACCCCTC
ACTCGGCGCGCCAGTCCTCCGACAGACTGAGTCGCCCGGGGGGGATCTGGAGCTCTCGAGAATTCTCACG
CGTGCCACCATGACGCGTGTGCCTTTGTATGGTTTTACTTCGATTTGTGGAAGAAGACCTGAGATGGAAG
CTGCTGTTTCGACTATACCAAGATTCCTTCAATCTTCCTCTGGTTCGATGTTAGATGGTCGGTTTGATCC
TCAATCCGCCGCTCATTTCTTCGGTGTTTACGACGGCCATGGCGGTTCTCAGGTAGCGAACTATTGTAGA
GAGAGGATGCATTTGGCTTTGGCGGAGGAGATAGCTAAGGAGAAACCGATGCTCTGCGATGGTGATACGT
GGCTGGAGAAGTGGAAGAAAGCTCTTTTCAACTCGTTCCTGAGAGTTGACTCGGAGATTGAGTCAGTTGC
GCCGGAGACGGTTGGGTCAACGTCGGTGGTTGCCGTTGTTTTCCCGTCTCACATCTTCGTCGCTAACTGC
GGTGACTCTAGAGCCGTTCTTTGCCGCGGCAAAACTGCACTTCCATTATCCGTTGACCATAAACCGGATA
GAGAAGATGAAGCTGCGAGGATTGAAGCCGCAGGAGGGAAAGTGATTCAGTGGAATGGAGCTCGTGTTTT
CGGTGTTCTCGCCATGTCGAGATCCATTGGCGATAGATACTTGAAACCATCCATCATTCCTGATCCGGAA
GTGACGGCTGTGAAGAGAGTAAAAGAAGATGATTGTCTGATTTTGGCGAGTGACGGGGTTTGGGATGTAA
TGACGGATGAAGAAGCGTGTGAGATGGCAAGGAAGCGGATTCTCTTGTGGCACAAGAAAAACGCGGTGGC
TGGGGATGCATCGTTGCTCGCGGATGAGCGGAGAAAGGAAGGGAAAGATCCTGCGGCGATGTCCGCGGCT
GAGTATTTGTCAAAGCTGGCGATACAGAGAGGAAGCAAAGACAACATAAGTGTGGTGGTGGTTGATTTGA
AGTCAAGCGCTGCAGGTGCTACCATGAGCGAGCTGATTAAGGAGAACATGCACATGAAGCTGTACATGGA
GGGCACCGTGGACAACCATCACTTCAAGTGCACATCCGAGGGCGAAGGCAAGCCCTACGAGGGCACCCAG
ACCATGAGAATCAAGGTGGTCGAGGGCGGCCCTCTCCCCTTCGCCTTCGACATCCTGGCTACTAGCTTCC
TCTACGGCAGCAAGACCTTCATCAACCACACCCAGGGCATCCCCGACTTCTTCAAGCAGTCCTTCCCTGA
GGGCTTCACATGGGAGAGAGTCACCACATACGAAGACGGGGGCGTGCTGACCGCTACCCAGGACACCAGC
CTCCAGGACGGCTGCCTCATCTACAACGTCAAGATCAGAGGGGTGAACTTCACATCCAACGGCCCTGTGA
TGCAGAAGAAAACACTCGGCTGGGAGGCCTTCACCGAGACGCTGTACCCCGCTGACGGCGGCCTGGAAGG
CAGAAACGACATGGCCCTGAAGCTCGTGGGCGGGAGCCATCTGATCGCAAACATCAAGACCACATATAGA
TCCAAGAAACCCGCTAAGAACCTCAAGATGCCTGGCGTCTACTATGTGGACTACAGACTGGAAAGAATCA
AGGAGGCCAACAACGAGACCTACGTCGAGCAGCACGAGGTGGCAGTGGCCAGATACTGCGACCTCCCTAG
CAAACTGGGGCACAAGCTTAATTCAAGCGCTGCAGGTGCCACCATGGACAAGAAGTACAGCATCGGCCTG
GCCATCGGCACCAACTCTGTGGGCTGGGCCGTGATCACCGACGAGTACAAGGTGCCCAGCAAGAAATTCA
AGGTGCTGGGCAACACCGACCGGCACAGCATCAAGAAGAACCTGATCGGCGCCCTGCTGTTCGACAGCGG
AGAAACAGCCGAGGCCACCCGGCTGAAGAGAACCGCCAGAAGAAGATACACCAGACGGAAGAACCGGATC
TGCTATCTGCAAGAGATCTTCAGCAACGAGATGGCCAAGGTGGACGACAGCTTCTTCCACAGACTGGAAG
AGTCCTTCCTGGTGGAAGAGGATAAGAAGCACGAGCGGCACCCCATCTTCGGCAACATCGTGGACGAGGT
GGCCTACCACGAGAAGTACCCCACCATCTACCACCTGAGAAAGAAACTGGTGGACAGCACCGACAAGGCC
GACCTGCGGCTGATCTATCTGGCCCTGGCCCACATGATCAAGTTCCGGGGCCACTTCCTGATCGAGGGCG
ACCTGAACCCCGACAACAGCGACGTGGACAAGCTGTTCATCCAGCTGGTGCAGACCTACAACCAGCTGTT
CGAGGAAAACCCCATCAACGCCAGCGGCGTGGACGCCAAGGCCATCCTGTCTGCCAGACTGAGCAAGAGC
AGACGGCTGGAAAATCTGATCGCCCAGCTGCCCGGCGAGAAGAAGAATGGCCTGTTCGGCAACCTGATTG
CCCTGAGCCTGGGCCTGACCCCCAACTTCAAGAGCAACTTCGACCTGGCCGAGGATGCCAAACTGCAGCT
GAGCAAGGACACCTACGACGACGACCTGGACAACCTGCTGGCCCAGATCGGCGACCAGTACGCCGACCTG
TTTCTGGCCGCCAAGAACCTGTCCGACGCCATCCTGCTGAGCGACATCCTGAGAGTGAACACCGAGATCA
CCAAGGCCCCCCTGAGCGCCTCTATGATCAAGAGATACGACGAGCACCACCAGGACCTGACCCTGCTGAA
AGCTCTCGTGCGGCAGCAGCTGCCTGAGAAGTACAAAGAGATTTTCTTCGACCAGAGCAAGAACGGCTAC
GCCGGCTACATCGATGGCGGAGCCAGCCAGGAAGAGTTCTACAAGTTCATCAAGCCCATCCTGGAAAAGA
TGGACGGCACCGAGGAACTGCTCGTGAAGCTGAACAGAGAGGACCTGCTGCGGAAGCAGCGGACCTTCGA
CAACGGCAGCATCCCCCACCAGATCCACCTGGGAGAGCTGCACGCCATTCTGCGGCGGCAGGAAGATTTT
TACCCATTCCTGAAGGACAACCGGGAAAAGATCGAGAAGATCCTGACCTTCCGCATCCCCTACTACGTGG
GCCCTCTGGCCAGGGGAAACAGCAGATTCGCCTGGATGACCAGAAAGAGCGAGGAAACCATCACCCCCTG
GAACTTCGAGGAAGTGGTGGACAAGGGCGCCAGCGCCCAGAGCTTCATCGAGCGGATGACCAACTTCGAT
AAGAACCTGCCCAACGAGAAGGTGCTGCCCAAGCACAGCCTGCTGTACGAGTACTTCACCGTGTACAACG
AGCTGACCAAAGTGAAATACGTGACCGAGGGAATGAGAAAGCCCGCCTTCCTGAGCGGCGAGCAGAAAAA
AGCCATCGTGGACCTGCTGTTCAAGACCAACCGGAAAGTGACCGTGAAGCAGCTGAAAGAGGACTACTTC
AAGAAAATCGAGTGCTTCGACTCCGTGGAAATCTCCGGCGTGGAAGATCGGTTCAACGCCTCCCTGGGCA
CATACCACGATCTGCTGAAAATTATCAAGGACAAGGACTTCCTGGACAATGAGGAAAACGAGGACATTCT
GGAAGATATCGTGCTGACCCTGACACTGTTTGAGGACAGAGAGATGATCGAGGAACGGCTGAAAACCTAT
GCCCACCTGTTCGACGACAAAGTGATGAAGCAGCTGAAGCGGCGGAGATACACCGGCTGGGGCAGGCTGA
GCCGGAAGCTGATCAACGGCATCCGGGACAAGCAGTCCGGCAAGACAATCCTGGATTTCCTGAAGTCCGA
CGGCTTCGCCAACAGAAACTTCATGCAGCTGATCCACGACGACAGCCTGACCTTTAAAGAGGACATCCAG
AAAGCCCAGGTGTCCGGCCAGGGCGATAGCCTGCACGAGCACATTGCCAATCTGGCCGGCAGCCCCGCCA
TTAAGAAGGGCATCCTGCAGACAGTGAAGGTGGTGGACGAGCTCGTGAAAGTGATGGGCCGGCACAAGCC
CGAGAACATCGTGATCGAAATGGCCAGAGAGAACCAGACCACCCAGAAGGGACAGAAGAACAGCCGCGAG
AGAATGAAGCGGATCGAAGAGGGCATCAAAGAGCTGGGCAGCCAGATCCTGAAAGAACACCCCGTGGAAA
ACACCCAGCTGCAGAACGAGAAGCTGTACCTGTACTACCTGCAGAATGGGCGGGATATGTACGTGGACCA
GGAACTGGACATCAACCGGCTGTCCGACTACGATGTGGACGCTATCGTGCCTCAGAGCTTTCTGAAGGAC
GACTCCATCGATAACAAAGTGCTGACTCGGAGCGACAAGAACCGGGGCAAGAGCGACAACGTGCCCTCCG
AAGAGGTCGTGAAGAAGATGAAGAACTACTGGCGCCAGCTGCTGAATGCCAAGCTGATTACCCAGAGGAA
GTTCGACAATCTGACCAAGGCCGAGAGAGGCGGCCTGAGCGAACTGGATAAGGCCGGCTTCATCAAGAGA
CAGCTGGTGGAAACCCGGCAGATCACAAAGCACGTGGCACAGATCCTGGACTCCCGGATGAACACTAAGT
ACGACGAGAACGACAAACTGATCCGGGAAGTGAAAGTGATCACCCTGAAGTCCAAGCTGGTGTCCGATTT
CCGGAAGGATTTCCAGTTTTACAAAGTGCGCGAGATCAACAACTACCACCACGCCCACGACGCCTACCTG
AACGCCGTCGTGGGAACCGCCCTGATCAAAAAGTACCCTAAGCTGGAAAGCGAGTTCGTGTACGGCGACT
ACAAGGTGTACGACGTGCGGAAGATGATCGCCAAGAGCGAGCAGGAAATCGGCAAGGCTACCGCCAAGTA
CTTCTTCTACAGCAACATCATGAACTTTTTCAAGACCGAGATTACCCTGGCCAACGGCGAGATCCGGAAG
CGGCCTCTGATCGAGACAAACGGCGAAACAGGCGAGATCGTGTGGGATAAGGGCCGGGACTTTGCCACCG
TGCGGAAAGTGCTGTCTATGCCCCAAGTGAATATCGTGAAAAAGACCGAGGTGCAGACAGGCGGCTTCAG
CAAAGAGTCTATCCTGCCCAAGAGGAACAGCGACAAGCTGATCGCCAGAAAGAAGGACTGGGACCCTAAG
AAGTACGGCGGCTTCGACAGCCCCACCGTGGCCTATTCTGTGCTGGTGGTGGCCAAAGTGGAAAAGGGCA
AGTCCAAGAAACTGAAGAGTGTGAAAGAGCTGCTGGGGATCACCATCATGGAAAGAAGCAGCTTCGAGAA
GAATCCCATCGACTTTCTGGAAGCCAAGGGCTACAAAGAAGTGAAAAAGGACCTGATCATCAAGCTGCCT
AAGTACTCCCTGTTCGAGCTGGAAAACGGCCGGAAGAGAATGCTGGCCTCTGCCGGCGAACTGCAGAAGG
GAAACGAACTGGCCCTGCCCTCCAAATATGTGAACTTCCTGTACCTGGCCAGCCACTATGAGAAGCTGAA
GGGCTCCCCCGAGGATAATGAGCAGAAACAGCTGTTTGTGGAACAGCACAAACACTACCTGGACGAGATC
ATCGAGCAGATCAGCGAGTTCTCCAAGAGAGTGATCCTGGCCGACGCTAATCTGGACAAGGTGCTGAGCG
CCTACAACAAGCACAGAGACAAGCCTATCAGAGAGCAGGCCGAGAATATCATCCACCTGTTTACCCTGAC
CAATCTGGGAGCCCCTGCCGCCTTCAAGTACTTTGACACCACCATCGACCGGAAGAGGTACACCAGCACC
AAAGAGGTGCTGGACGCCACCCTGATCCACCAGAGCATCACCGGCCTGTACGAGACACGGATCGACCTGT
CTCAGCTGGGAGGCGACGCCTATCCCTATGACGTGCCCGATTATGCCAGCCTGGGCAGCGGCTCCCCCAA
GAAAAAACGCAAGGTGGAAGATCCTAAGAAAAAGCGGAAAGTGGACGGCATTGGTAGTGGGAGCAACGGA
GCGGCCGCAACTCCCACCTGCAACATGCGTGACTGACTGAGGCCGCGACTCTAGAGTCGACCTGCAGGCA
TGCAAGCTTGATATCAAGCTTATCGATAATCAACCTCTGGATTACAAAATTTGTGAAAGATTGACTGGTA
TTCTTAACTATGTTGCTCCTTTTACGCTATGTGGATACGCTGCTTTAATGCCTTTGTATCATGCTATTGC
TTCCCGTATGGCTTTCATTTTCTCCTCCTTGTATAAATCCTGGTTGCTGTCTCTTTATGAGGAGTTGTGG
CCCGTTGTCAGGCAACGTGGCGTGGTGTGCACTGTGTTTGCTGACGCAACCCCCACTGGTTGGGGCATTG
CCACCACCTGTCAGCTCCTTTCCGGGACTTTCGCTTTCCCCCTCCCTATTGCCACGGCGGAACTCATCGC
CGCCTGCCTTGCCCGCTGCTGGACAGGGGCTCGGCTGTTGGGCACTGACAATTCCGTGGTGTTGTCGGGG
AAATCATCGTCCTTTCCTTGGCTGCTCGCCTGTGTTGCCACCTGGATTCTGCGCGGGACGTCCTTCTGCT
ACGTCCCTTCGGCCCTCAATCCAGCGGACCTTCCTTCCCGCGGCCTGCTGCCGGCTCTGCGGCCTCTTCC
GCGTCTTCGCCTTCGCCCTCAGACGAGTCGGATCTCCCTTTGGGCCGCCTCCCCGCATCGATACCGTCGA
CCTCGAGGGAATTAATTCGAGCTCGGTACCTTTAAGACCAATGACTTACAAGGCAGCTGTAGATCTTAGC
CACTTTTTAAAAGAAAAGGGGGGACTGGAAGGGCTAATTCACTCCCAACGAAGACAAGATCTGCTTTTTG
CTTGTACTGGGTCTCTCTGGTTAGACCAGATCTGAGCCTGGGAGCTCTCTGGCTAACTAGGGAACCCACT
GCTTAAGCCTCAATAAAGCTTGCCTTGAGTGCTTCAAGTAGTGTGTGCCCGTCTGTTGTGTGACTCTGGT
AACTAGAGATCCCTCAGACCCTTTTAGTCAGTGTGGAAAATCTCTAGCAGCATCTAGAATTAATTCCGTG
TATTCTATAGTGTCACCTAAATCGTATGTGTATGATACATAAGGTTATGTATTAATTGTAGCCGCGTTCT
AACGACAATATGTACAAGCCTAATTGTGTAGCATCTGGCTTACTGAAGCAGACCCTATCATCTCTCTCGT
AAACTGCCGTCAGAGTCGGTTTGGTTGGACGAACCTTCTGAGTTTCTGGTAACGCCGTCCCGCACCCGGA
AATGGTCAGCGAACCAATCAGCAGGGTCATCGCTAGCCAGATCCTCTACGCCGGACGCATCGTGGCCGGC
ATCACCGGCGCCACAGGTGCGGTTGCTGGCGCCTATATCGCCGACATCACCGATGGGGAAGATCGGGCTC
GCCACTTCGGGCTCATGAGCGCTTGTTTCGGCGTGGGTATGGTGGCAGGCCCCGTGGCCGGGGGACTGTT
GGGCGCCATCTCCTTGCATGCACCATTCCTTGCGGCGGCGGTGCTCAACGGCCTCAACCTACTACTGGGC
TGCTTCCTAATGCAGGAGTCGCATAAGGGAGAGCGTCGAATGGTGCACTCTCAGTACAATCTGCTCTGAT
GCCGCATAGTTAAGCCAGCCCCGACACCCGCCAACACCCGCTGACGCGCCCTGACGGGCTTGTCTGCTCC
CGGCATCCGCTTACAGACAAGCTGTGACCGTCTCCGGGAGCTGCATGTGTCAGAGGTTTTCACCGTCATC
ACCGAAACGCGCGAGACGAAAGGGCCTCGTGATACGCCTATTTTTATAGGTTAATGTCATGATAATAATG
GTTTCTTAGACGTCAGGTGGCACTTTTCGGGGAAATGTGCGCGGAACCCCTATTTGTTTATTTTTCTAAA
TACATTCAAATATGTATCCGCTCATGAGACAATAACCCTGATAAATGCTTCAATAATATTGAAAAAGGAA
GAGTATGAGTATTCAACATTTCCGTGTCGCCCTTATTCCCTTTTTTGCGGCATTTTGCCTTCCTGTTTTT
GCTCACCCAGAAACGCTGGTGAAAGTAAAAGATGCTGAAGATCAGTTGGGTGCACGAGTGGGTTACATCG
AACTGGATCTCAACAGCGGTAAGATCCTTGAGAGTTTTCGCCCCGAAGAACGTTTTCCAATGATGAGCAC
TTTTAAAGTTCTGCTATGTGGCGCGGTATTATCCCGTATTGACGCCGGGCAAGAGCAACTCGGTCGCCGC
ATACACTATTCTCAGAATGACTTGGTTGAGTACTCACCAGTCACAGAAAAGCATCTTACGGATGGCATGA
CAGTAAGAGAATTATGCAGTGCTGCCATAACCATGAGTGATAACACTGCGGCCAACTTACTTCTGACAAC
GATCGGAGGACCGAAGGAGCTAACCGCTTTTTTGCACAACATGGGGGATCATGTAACTCGCCTTGATCGT
TGGGAACCGGAGCTGAATGAAGCCATACCAAACGACGAGCGTGACACCACGATGCCTGTAGCAATGGCAA
CAACGTTGCGCAAACTATTAACTGGCGAACTACTTACTCTAGCTTCCCGGCAACAATTAATAGACTGGAT
GGAGGCGGATAAAGTTGCAGGACCACTTCTGCGCTCGGCCCTTCCGGCTGGCTGGTTTATTGCTGATAAA
TCTGGAGCCGGTGAGCGTGGGTCTCGCGGTATCATTGCAGCACTGGGGCCAGATGGTAAGCCCTCCCGTA
TCGTAGTTATCTACACGACGGGGAGTCAGGCAACTATGGATGAACGAAATAGACAGATCGCTGAGATAGG
TGCCTCACTGATTAAGCATTGGTAACTGTCAGACCAAGTTTACTCATATATACTTTAGATTGATTTAAAA
CTTCATTTTTAATTTAAAAGGATCTAGGTGAAGATCCTTTTTGATAATCTCATGACCAAAATCCCTTAAC
GTGAGTTTTCGTTCCACTGAGCGTCAGACCCCGTAGAAAAGATCAAAGGATCTTCTTGAGATCCTTTTTT
TCTGCGCGTAATCTGCTGCTTGCAAACAAAAAAACCACCGCTACCAGCGGTGGTTTGTTTGCCGGATCAA
GAGCTACCAACTCTTTTTCCGAAGGTAACTGGCTTCAGCAGAGCGCAGATACCAAATACTGTTCTTCTAG
TGTAGCCGTAGTTAGGCCACCACTTCAAGAACTCTGTAGCACCGCCTACATACCTCGCTCTGCTAATCCT
GTTACCAGTGGCTGCTGCCAGTGGCGATAAGTCGTGTCTTACCGGGTTGGACTCAAGACGATAGTTACCG
GATAAGGCGCAGCGGTCGGGCTGAACGGGGGGTTCGTGCACACAGCCCAGCTTGGAGCGAACGACCTACA
CCGAACTGAGATACCTACAGCGTGAGCTATGAGAAAGCGCCACGCTTCCCGAAGGGAGAAAGGCGGACAG
GTATCCGGTAAGCGGCAGGGTCGGAACAGGAGAGCGCACGAGGGAGCTTCCAGGGGGAAACGCCTGGTAT
CTTTATAGTCCTGTCGGGTTTCGCCACCTCTGACTTGAGCGTCGATTTTTGTGATGCTCGTCAGGGGGGC
GGAGCCTATGGAAAAACGCCAGCAACGCGGCCTTTTTACGGTTCCTGGCCTTTTGCTGGCCTTTTGCTCA
CATGTTCTTTCCTGCGTTATCCCCTGATTCTGTGGATAACCGTATTACCGCCTTTGAGTGAGCTGATACC
GCTCGCCGCAGCCGAACGACCGAGCGCAGCG
Features (pLannotate 1.2.2; 36 found; start..end, strand, type, name):
      1..24      +  rep_origin     RSF ori (fragment): Plasmids containing the RSF 1030 origin of replication can be propagated in E. coli cells that contain additional plasmids with compatible origins.
     26..82      +  CDS            lacI (fragment): lac repressor; lacI; The lac repressor binds to the lac operator to inhibit transcription in E. coli. This inhibition can be relieved by adding lactose or isopropyl-β-D-thiogalactopyranoside (IPTG).
     89..418     +  promoter       SV40 promoter: SV40 enhancer and early promoter
    618..737     +  CDS            gpt (fragment): XGPT_ECOLI - Also known as gpp, gxu. Experimental evidence at protein level: Swiss-Prot protein existence level 1. Purine salvage pathway enzyme that catalyzes the transfer of the ribosyl-5-phosphate group from 5-phospho-alpha-D-ribose 1- diphosphate (PRPP) to the N9 position of the 6-oxopurines guanine and xanthine to form the corresponding ribonucleotides GMP (guanosine 5'- monophosphate) and XMP (xanthosine 5'-monophosphate), with the release of PPi. To a lesser extent, also acts on hypoxanthine (PubMed:9100006, PubMed:3886014). Does not ribophosphorylate adenine (PubMed:3886014). From Esch
    737..1072    +  CDS            gpt (fragment): XGPT_ECOLI - Also known as gpp, gxu. Experimental evidence at protein level: Swiss-Prot protein existence level 1. Purine salvage pathway enzyme that catalyzes the transfer of the ribosyl-5-phosphate group from 5-phospho-alpha-D-ribose 1- diphosphate (PRPP) to the N9 position of the 6-oxopurines guanine and xanthine to form the corresponding ribonucleotides GMP (guanosine 5'- monophosphate) and XMP (xanthosine 5'-monophosphate), with the release of PPi. To a lesser extent, also acts on hypoxanthine (PubMed:9100006, PubMed:3886014). Does not ribophosphorylate adenine (PubMed:3886014). From Esch
   1167..1472    +  CDS            frsA (fragment): FRSA_ECOLI - Also known as yafA. Experimental evidence at protein level: Swiss-Prot protein existence level 1. Catalyzes the hydrolysis of esters (PubMed:15808744). Displays esterase activity toward pNP-butyrate (PubMed:15808744). May stimulate mixed-acid fermentation by acting as a fermentation/respiration switch that down-regulates respiration and up- regulates fermentation rates (PubMed:15169777). From Escherichia coli (strain K12).
   1476..1550    +  CDS            small t antigen (fragment): SV40 (simian virus 40) small t antigen
   1552..1617    +  intron         small t intron: SV40 (simian virus 40) small t antigen intron
   1747..1767    +  CDS            SV40 NLS: nuclear localization signal of SV40 (simian virus 40) large T antigen
   2086..2169    +  CDS            large T antigen (fragment): large T antigen from SV40 (simian virus 40)
   2192..2326    +  polyA_signal   SV40 poly(A) signal: SV40 polyadenylation signal
   2493..2822    +  CDS            nef (fragment): NEF_HV1BR - Experimental evidence at protein level: Swiss-Prot protein existence level 1. Extracellular Nef protein targets CD4(+) T-lymphocytes for apoptosis by interacting with CXCR4 surface receptors (PubMed:14990729). From Human immunodeficiency virus type 1 group M subtype B (isolate BRU/LAI) (HIV-1).
   2870..3127    +  LTR            5' LTR (truncated): truncated 5' long terminal repeat (LTR) from HIV-1
   3174..3299    +  misc_feature   HIV-1 Ψ: packaging signal of human immunodeficiency virus type 1
   3283..3621    +  CDS            HIV-1 gag (fragment): gag protein from human immunodeficiency virus 1; gag
   3796..4029    +  misc_feature   RRE: The Rev response element (RRE) of HIV-1 allows for Rev-dependent mRNA export from the nucleus to the cytoplasm.
   4406..4506    +  CDS            Rev (fragment): human immunodeficiency virus 1 (HIV-1) Rev protein; rev; enhances nuclear export of unspliced and incompletely spliced viral mRNAs
   4543..4660    +  misc_feature   cPPT/CTS: central polypurine tract and central termination sequence of HIV-1
   4697..4729    -  misc_feature   MCS (fragment): pBluescript multiple cloning site
   4813..5220    +  promoter       SFFV promoter: spleen focus-forming virus long terminal repeat (LTR) promoter
   5269..6162    +  CDS            ABI1 (fragment): P2C56_ARATH - Experimental evidence at protein level: Swiss-Prot protein existence level 1. Key component and repressor of the abscisic acid (ABA) signaling pathway that regulates numerous ABA responses, such as stomatal closure, osmotic water permeability of the plasma membrane (Pos), drought-induced resistance and rhizogenesis, response to glucose, high light stress, seed germination and inhibition of vegetative growth. During the stomatal closure regulation, modulates the inward calcium-channel permeability as well as the actin reorganization in guard cells in response to ABA. Involved in t
   6184..6882    +  CDS            TagBFP: TagBFP is a basic (constitutively fluorescent) blue fluorescent protein published in 2008, derived from Entacmaea quadricolor. It is reported to be a very rapidly-maturing monomer with very low acid sensitivity.
   6904..11007   +  CDS            Cas9: Cas9 (Csn1) endonuclease from the Streptococcus pyogenes Type II CRISPR/Cas system generates RNA-guided double strand breaks in DNA
  11179..11209   +  misc_feature   MCS (fragment): pUC18/19 multiple cloning site
  11210..11228   +  misc_feature   MCS (fragment): pBluescript multiple cloning site
  11228..11816   +  misc_feature   WPRE: woodchuck hepatitis virus posttranscriptional regulatory element
  11817..11839   +  misc_feature   MCS (fragment): pBluescript multiple cloning site
  11856..11924   +  CDS            nef (fragment): NEF_HV1Z2 - Experimental evidence at protein level: Swiss-Prot protein existence level 1. Extracellular Nef protein targets CD4(+) T-lymphocytes for apoptosis by interacting with CXCR4 surface receptors. From Human immunodeficiency virus type 1 group M subtype D (isolate Z2/CDC-Z34) (HIV-1).
  11926..12159   +  LTR            3' LTR (ΔU3): self-inactivating 3' long terminal repeat (LTR) from HIV-1
  12184..12202   -  promoter       SP6 promoter: promoter for bacteriophage SP6 RNA polymerase
  12430..12709   +  CDS            TcR (fragment): tetracycline efflux protein; tet; confers resistance to tetracycline
  12710..12758   -  misc_feature   bom (fragment): basis of mobility region from pBR322
  12860..12895   -  CDS            rop (fragment): Rop protein, which maintains plasmids at low copy number; rop
  12990..13094   +  promoter       AmpR promoter: bla
  13095..13955   +  CDS            AmpR: β-lactamase; bla; confers resistance to ampicillin, carbenicillin, and related antibiotics
  14126..14714   +  rep_origin     ori: high-copy-number ColE1/pMB1/pBR322/pUC origin of replication
