[The description below was written by a language model from this plasmid's Addgene catalogue record and pLannotate feature annotations shown in this document.]
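Description:
pHR-PGK-ABI-tagBFP-dCas9 is a lentiviral transfer plasmid of about 14.9 kb, built on the pHR backbone for expression in mammalian cells. It is propagated in E. coli through a high-copy ColE1/pUC-type origin and selected with ampicillin via the AmpR (β-lactamase) gene. The HIV-1-derived region comprises a truncated 5' LTR, the Ψ packaging signal with an adjoining gag fragment, the RRE for Rev-dependent RNA export, the cPPT/CTS element that aids nuclear import of the viral genome, and a ΔU3 self-inactivating 3' LTR. Outside the LTRs, the backbone retains pHR-typical remnants, including an SV40 promoter followed by gpt fragments and SV40 small t/poly(A) sequences, along with short fragments of other bacterial elements.

The payload is a single fusion reading frame in which a fragment of Arabidopsis ABI1, the abscisic acid (ABA)-responsive phosphatase domain, is joined to the blue fluorescent protein TagBFP and then to Streptococcus pyogenes Cas9. The name and catalogue entry identify this Cas9 as the nuclease-dead dCas9 form, although the annotation labels it simply as Cas9. A WPRE downstream of the coding region enhances transcript expression. The plasmid name indicates a PGK promoter, but the feature table annotates an SFFV promoter immediately upstream of the fusion and no PGK element, so the record is inconsistent on this point.

ABI is commonly used as one half of an ABA-inducible dimerisation pair, and the associated publication concerns CRISPR-mediated programmable genome positioning. This suggests the fusion serves as a guide-RNA-targeted, fluorescently trackable DNA-binding module that can be chemically tethered to a partner protein. The partner itself is not part of this record.
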