Addgene plasmid #169446: pHR-PGK-ABI-tagBFP-dCas9
Purpose: expression of AB1-fused-dcas9 plasmids
Depositing lab: Stanley Qi. Depositing organization: Stanford University. Publication: CRISPR-Mediated Programmable 3D Genome Positioning and Nuclear Organization. Wang H, Xu X, Nguyen CM, Liu Y, Gao Y, Lin X, Daley T, Kipniss NH, La Russa M, Qi LS. Cell. 2018 Nov 15;175(5):1405-1417.e14. doi: 10.1016/j.cell.2018.09.013. Epub 2018 Oct 11. PubMed 30318144.
Backbone
  Vector backbone: pHR
  Vector type: Mammalian Expression, Lentiviral
Growth in bacteria
  Bacterial resistance: Ampicillin, 100 μg/mL
  Growth temperature: 37°C
  Growth strain: NEB Stable
  Copy number: Unknown
Gene/Insert
  Gene/Insert name: ABI-tagBFP-dCas9
Terms and licenses: Academic/Nonprofit Terms; Industry Terms: Not Available to Industry
How to cite: pHR-PGK-ABI-tagBFP-dCas9 was a gift from Stanley Qi (Addgene plasmid # 169446)
